>Addgene plasmid #59267 | pLV-Enh eGFP Reporter-muKC2-X43 | depositor partial sequence | sequence record 93554 | pLV-Enh eGFP Reporter-muKC2-X43 sequence 358 bps
ACCTGGGGAATTTTGATTTTATTTTGACTGATAGTGACCTGTTCGTTGCAACAAATTGATGAGCAATGCT
TTTTTATAATGCCAACTTTGTACAAAAAAGCAGGCCTTGTAACATGCTTTCCGCTACTAAAGTCTCCCTT
TCCTCTCCCACAGGCTGTGTGAGGGCGTTGGCTCCGTGAATGTGTGTAAGTAATTCCCGCCTCCCCCTTT
CCTGCGGGGTGGTGCGCGCCTTTGGGGCGGGAACACTTGAGCTTGCTGCGGAGACTCTTGGCAATGGCCG
AGCCTGACAAGGTTTCCCCTGTTCTCCGGGCTTTCAGGCGTGAGCAGCTCCCGCGGTGGCGTCGTCTGTG
GCGATCTC
