>Addgene plasmid #59267 | pLV-Enh eGFP Reporter-muKC2-X43 | addgene partial sequence | sequence record 95739 | pRRL5primeMCS-F 5'-tgaacggatctcgacggtat-3'
GAATAGTAGACATAATAGCAACAGACATACAAACTAAAGAATTACAAAAACAAATTACAAAAATTCAAAA
TTTTATCGATCACGAGACTAGCCTCGAGAAGCTTGATATCGAATTCCATCACAAGTTTGTACAAAAAAGC
AGGCTTTGTAACATGCTTTCGGTTTACTAAAGTCTCCCTTTCCTCTCCCACAGGTTGTGTGAGGGCGTTG
GCTCCGTGAATGTGTGTAAGTAATTCCAGCCTCCCCCTTTCCTGCGGGGTGGTGCGCGCCTTTGGGGCGG
GAACACTTGAGCTTGCTGCGGAGACTCTTGGCAATGGCCGTGCCTGACAAGGTTTCCCCTGTTCTCCGGG
CTTTCAGGTGTGAGCAGCTCCCGCGGTGGCGTCGTCTGTGGCGATCTCTGCGTCTCTGGTACTGCCCCTG
CTGTCAACACAAGAGTGTGCAGCGCCCCCTGCAGCGGAAACGTGGTGGTGGGCACCCCCAATGCCTGCGC
CCCCTGCGCCGGGGCAGGCGCCTGCAGCGGAGGCTGTAAGAAGTGCTAGGAGGTCACAATGCTGCAAGCC
ACTGGCACGGGCTACCCTGCCCGAAGGGACAGCACAGCGGGACAGTGGCCTCGGCGCCTTTATTTCAATC
TGTAGCTTTCCCTAGCAACTTGTTCCTAGAGTTCTTGCTTTCTTTCCCTTTCTGCCTTTTTGCTGGA
