>Addgene plasmid #59267 | pLV-Enh eGFP Reporter-muKC2-X43 | addgene partial sequence | sequence record 95740 | EGFP-N 5'-CGTCGCCGTCCAGCTCGACCAG-3'
GCTCACCATGGTGGCGACCGGTGCGCTCCGCGGCGTGGATGCTCCGGGGAAAGTTGCGCTCCGCGGCAGG
GATGCTCCTGGGAAGGTTGCGCTCCGCGGCAGGGATGCTCTGGGGAAGGCTGGTCCTGGCCGAGGATCGG
GAACGCGCCGCTCGCTCTGCTTCTCTTGTCTTCGCTTGTCTCTGGATGGAACCAGATTTGGTTCTGAGTA
GCTGTCAGCGTCTGGTGACCTGCTCGCCGCCCTGCGCCTTTAAGGAGTCTTCACCGGCCCCGCCCACTCT
CCGCTGGGCCAATCAGCGAGCCGGAGGAGGCCTTGGGGCCAGGAATCTTCCAGCAGTTTCGCGTCTGGTG
GAGCTTCCCCGCCTCCCTTGAGTAATCGGAGTTGTGGGTTCCGCCCTTGTCCAGAACTCTCCAGAGGTTT
CTGGGGTTCACTGGAGAGTACGGATTCCTGAGGGGGAGGGTGTGGGGAAGTGCTGGTGCTACTAGTGACA
CTGTTGCTATGGCGACGCATTACTAAGGCCTGTGTGGAATGGACAAGAAAGATCACCTCTAGCTCGGTGT
TGTGTACAGTTTGTTGTGATTTGTGGGGTTTCGCCAACTCGCACAGTTCTGAATATGGGGGTTAAAGGCT
AAAAC
