[The description below was written by a language model from this plasmid's Addgene catalogue record.]
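Description:
pLV-Enh eGFP Reporter-muKC2-X43 is a lentiviral enhancer-reporter plasmid of about 8.8 kb, built on the Brachyury-eGFP lentiviral backbone. In this derivative the original Brachyury promoter was removed and replaced with the mouse Hsp68 minimal promoter. Such a minimal promoter has little activity on its own, so eGFP is expressed only weakly unless a functional enhancer is placed beside it. The plasmid is maintained in bacteria as a high-copy construct under ampicillin selection, in a recombination-deficient strain of the kind commonly used to keep the repeated lentiviral LTR sequences stable. No feature table is supplied, so details such as the origin of replication, the specific lentiviral elements, and any mammalian selection marker are not stated.

The test fragment is an 813 bp mouse genomic segment named Krt86-ex8-9, which by its name spans the exon 8 to 9 region of Krt86 on chromosome 15. It was identified as a candidate enhancer lying within exonic sequence of the keratin type II gene cluster. It was inserted by Gateway cloning, and the depositor notes that the final plasmid is the post-recombination product. The insert is therefore flanked by attB sites rather than the attR sites suggested by the plasmid map.

When packaged into lentivirus and delivered to cells, the integrated cassette reports enhancer activity as GFP fluorescence. This allows the regulatory strength and cell-type specificity of this keratin-cluster element to be compared across different cell types.
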