Addgene plasmid #59267: pLV-Enh eGFP Reporter-muKC2-X43
Purpose: Lentiviral GFP reporter for testing enhancer activity in different cell types. Insert is an enhancer identified in the exonic region of the keratin type II cluster.
Depositing lab: Benjamin Yu. Depositing organization: University of California, San Diego (UCSD).
Backbone
  Vector backbone: Brachyury-eGFP
  Backbone size w/o insert (bp): 7967
  Total vector size (bp): 8780
  Modifications to backbone: Original vector is Brachyury-eGFP (Kita-Matsuo et al. 2009) with the Brachyury promoter cloned out and replaced with the minimal Hsp68 promoter from the Hsp68-lacZ-Gateway plasmid (Pennacchio et al. 2006)
  Vector type: Lentiviral
Growth in bacteria
  Bacterial resistance: Ampicillin, 100 μg/mL
  Growth temperature: 37°C
  Growth strain: Stbl3
  Copy number: High Copy
Gene/Insert
  Gene/Insert name: Krt86-ex8-9 (alt name: mm9 chr15:101309597-101310409)
  Species: M. musculus (mouse)
  Insert size (bp): 813
  Promoter: Mu Hsp68 minimal promoter
  Cloning method: Gateway Cloning
  Sequencing primers: 5′ GTAACATGCTTTCGGTTTACTAAAG; 3′ GCTGCAATTAGTTTATTGGGAAC
Terms and licenses: Academic/Nonprofit Terms; Industry Terms: Not Available to Industry
Depositor comments: Please note that the final plasmid sequence is post-Gateway recombination. The plasmid contains attB sites (not attR sites as the map implies).
How to cite: pLV-Enh eGFP Reporter-muKC2-X43 was a gift from Benjamin Yu (Addgene plasmid # 59267 ; http://n2t.net/addgene:59267 ; RRID:Addgene_59267)
